Addgene plasmid #223931: HCT131_rAAV-eHGT_1498m-minBglobin-SYFP2-WPRE3-BGHpA
Purpose: Direct-expressing SYFP2 AAV virus
Depositing lab: Tanya Daigle & Allen Institute for Brain Science. Depositing organization: Allen Institute. Publication: Enhancer AAVs for targeting spinal motor neurons and descending motor pathways in rodents and macaque. Kussick E, Johansen N, Taskin N, Chowdhury A, Quinlan MA, Fraser A, Clark AG, Wynalda B, Martinez R, Groce EL, Reding M, Liang E, Shulga L, Huang C, Casper T, Clark M, Ho W, Gao Y, van Velthoven CTJ, Sobieski C, Ferrer R, Berg MR, Curtis BC, English C, Day JC, Fortuna MG, Donadio N, Newman D, Yao S, Chakka AB, Goldy J, Torkelson A, Guzman JB, Chakrabarty R, Nguy B, Guilford N, Pham TH, Wright V, Ronellenfitch K, Naidoo R, Kenney J, Williford A, Ramakrishnan C, Drinnenberg A, Gudsnuk K, Thyagarajan B, Smith KA, Dee N, Deisseroth K, Zeng H, Yao Z, Tasic B, Levi BP, Hodge R, Bakken TE, Lein ES, Ting JT, Daigle TL. Cell Rep. 2025 Jun 24;44(6):115730. doi: 10.1016/j.celrep.2025.115730. Epub 2025 May 21. PubMed 40403722.
Backbone
  Vector backbone: rAAV-minBglobin-SYFP2-WPRE3-BGHpA
  Backbone manufacturer: Allen Institute for Brain Science
  Backbone size w/o insert (bp): 4220
  Vector type: AAV
Growth in bacteria
  Bacterial resistance: Ampicillin, 100 μg/mL
  Growth temperature: 37°C
  Growth strain: NEB Stable
  Copy number: High Copy
Gene/Insert
  Gene/Insert name: SYFP2
  Species: Synthetic
  Insert size (bp): 720
  Mutation: N/A
  Promoter: minBglobin
  Cloning method: Other
  Sequencing primers: 5′ TTCCTGCGGCCGCACGCGT; 3′ GACTTTTATGCCCAGCCCGAGCTC
Terms and licenses: Academic/Nonprofit Terms; Industry Terms: Not Available to Industry
How to cite: HCT131_rAAV-eHGT_1498m-minBglobin-SYFP2-WPRE3-BGHpA was a gift from Tanya Daigle & Allen Institute for Brain Science (Addgene plasmid # 223931 ; http://n2t.net/addgene:223931 ; RRID:Addgene_223931)
