[The description below was written by a language model from this plasmid's Addgene catalogue record and pLannotate feature annotations shown in this document.]
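Description:
HCT131_rAAV-eHGT_1498m-minBglobin-SYFP2-WPRE3-BGHpA is a recombinant AAV transfer plasmid of about 5.3 kb, built on an Allen Institute rAAV-minBglobin-SYFP2-WPRE3-BGHpA backbone, for producing an enhancer-driven, direct-expressing fluorescent reporter virus. It is maintained in bacteria through a high-copy ColE1/pUC-type origin and selected with ampicillin via the bla gene and its promoter. An f1 phage origin and small remnants of pBR322 bom and rop sequences are also annotated in the backbone. A recombination-deficient growth strain is listed, which is consistent with the need to keep the repeat-rich ITRs intact.

The packaged cassette lies between AAV2 inverted terminal repeats, which provide the signals for genome replication and encapsidation. The right-hand ITR is annotated in full, while the left one is detected only as short fragments. According to the name, the enhancer element eHGT_1498m sits upstream of a minimal beta-globin promoter. Neither part is annotated in the feature table, but the roughly 1.2 kb unannotated stretch between the left ITR and the reporter presumably holds them. A minimal promoter has little activity on its own, so expression depends on the enhancer, which is meant to confer cell-type selectivity. The reporter is SYFP2, a rapidly maturing monomeric yellow fluorescent protein derived from Aequorea victoria. It is followed by WPRE3, a shortened woodchuck post-transcriptional element (seen as two WPRE fragments) that boosts transcript expression while saving packaging space, and then by the bovine growth hormone polyadenylation signal.

The associated publication concerns enhancer AAVs for targeting spinal motor neurons and descending motor pathways in rodents and macaque. The record does not state which cell population this particular enhancer labels.
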