Features (pLannotate 1.2.2; 14 found; start..end, strand, type, name):
     12..39      +  repeat_region  AAV2 ITR (fragment): inverted terminal repeat of adeno-associated virus serotype 2 inverted
     68..95      +  repeat_region  AAV2 ITR (fragment): inverted terminal repeat of adeno-associated virus serotype 2 inverted
   1329..2045    +  CDS            SYFP2: SYFP2 is a basic (constitutively fluorescent) yellow fluorescent protein published in 2006, derived from Aequorea victoria. It is reported to be a very rapidly-maturing monomer with moderate acid sensitivity.
   2085..2242    +  misc_feature   WPRE (fragment): woodchuck hepatitis virus posttranscriptional regulatory element
   2248..2328    +  misc_feature   WPRE (fragment): woodchuck hepatitis virus posttranscriptional regulatory element
   2345..2456    +  polyA_signal   bGH poly(A) signal: bovine growth hormone polyadenylation signal
   2574..2714    +  repeat_region  AAV2 ITR: inverted terminal repeat of adeno-associated virus serotype 2 inverted
   2719..2770    -  misc_feature   bom (fragment): basis of mobility region from pBR322
   2789..3244    +  rep_origin     f1 ori (sequence partly withheld): f1 bacteriophage origin of replication; arrow indicates direction of (+) strand synthesis
   3245..3294    -  misc_feature   bom (fragment): basis of mobility region from pBR322
   3396..3431    -  CDS            rop (fragment): Rop protein, which maintains plasmids at low copy number; rop
   3526..3630    +  promoter       AmpR promoter: bla
   3631..4491    +  CDS            AmpR: β-lactamase; bla; confers resistance to ampicillin, carbenicillin, and related antibiotics
   4662..5250    +  rep_origin     ori: high-copy-number ColE1/pMB1/pBR322/pUC origin of replication
>Addgene plasmid #223931 | HCT131_rAAV-eHGT_1498m-minBglobin-SYFP2-WPRE3-BGHpA | addgene full sequence | sequence record 445738 | Addgene NGS Result
CCTGCAGGCAGCTGCGCGCTCGCTCGCTCACTGAGGCCGCCCGGGCGTCGGGCGACCTTTGGTCGCCCGG
CCTCAGTGAGCGAGCGAGCGCGCAGAGAGGGAGTGGCCAACTCCATCACTAGGGGTTCCTGCGGCCGCAC
GCGTACTCATAAATGCCTACGACTTCTTTCTTCCAGCCTGGGCTCTCACACTTTACTGTCCCATCTCTCA
ACTTTATTAATTATCTTACATAATATCCAGAAGCAGTCAAACGCCTGCAGAAAGCTTCGAGTAGTAAGAA
AGTCCTCCTCTATCTTCCTGGCCTATGGCTATGCTAAGTGGTGACCTAACAGGGTCGGCCTGCCTGCCAA
CAGCCAGCCCAGGTCTGAGTTTACTATTCCCAGACCTTCCTACTGTATGAAACCCCTTTCTCACACTTTC
CAATTACTCTGCCTCTAGTCTTTTCAATCCATCCCCTACATATCGACCAGGTCAGTCTCCTTTGTGCTCC
TATTCAAATTATTCTGTTCAAAGATTGTCAGCAGTTCTATATTGTACACATCAGGAAAATCTAAGCTTCT
CAGTCTAATTTTCAACGATGTTGAAAGAGGTGGTACATCGCATGCCTAGAAGATGCTTGCAGGTGCTCAC
TAAGGATGCTGTTATGGTTCAAATGAGAACTGCCTCCCACGGGCTCTTAGATATGAACTCTTGTCCTCAG
TTGGGGATGCTGTTTAAGGAGGCTGTGGAAAGCTTAGGGCACGGAATCTTGCTGGAGAAAGTACATCTCT
GGGAGTGTTTTTTTTTCAGAATTTATAGTTTCTTGGCATTTGCAGTTTGTTCTCTCTTAGCTTCCAATGT
GCTGATGAAGATGTGTTCTCTTCTTCCTGTCCTTGTTGCTGTTCTTTTCTTGCCATTAAGAACATCTAGA
TCCCTGAGACTGTAAGCCTGAGCCCGAATAGGCTCTTCTGAAGTTGACTTTGTTCCTGCTAATTCATCAG
AGTATCAGAAAATTCAGTAACACAGATGCCAAATGAAAAGCTTAAGGTTCCACTGTCCCTGAGTCATTTG
TACATCTTAGCCACATAGGCAGCTAAGTGTGTCACGGAGGTTTCACTCTTGTGCAGAGCCTCTAGCCTGA
ATTCCTCTCTGACAACACAGCCCAGAATATGCCATTGTCATTAGTTTCCATGTCTTTGCGTCTTTGGAAC
AAGAGGACCTTGAGACAAATGAGCCAGTAGAACCATGCTGAGCTCGGGCTGGGCATAAAAGTCAGGGCAG
AGCCATCTATTGCTTACATTTGCTTCTGGGATCCAGATCTTTCGAAGCTAGCGCTACCGGTCGCCACCAT
GGTGAGCAAGGGCGAGGAGCTGTTCACCGGGGTGGTGCCCATCCTGGTCGAGCTGGACGGCGACGTAAAC
GGCCACAAGTTCAGCGTGTCCGGCGAGGGCGAGGGCGATGCCACCTACGGCAAGCTGACCCTGAAGCTGA
TCTGCACCACCGGCAAGCTGCCCGTGCCCTGGCCCACCCTCGTGACCACCCTGGGCTACGGCGTGCAGTG
CTTCGCCCGCTACCCCGACCACATGAAGCAGCACGACTTCTTCAAGTCCGCCATGCCCGAAGGCTACGTC
CAGGAGCGCACCATCTTCTTCAAGGACGACGGCAACTACAAGACCCGCGCCGAGGTGAAGTTCGAGGGCG
ACACCCTGGTGAACCGCATCGAGCTGAAGGGCATCGACTTCAAGGAGGACGGCAACATCCTGGGGCACAA
GCTGGAGTACAACTACAACAGCCACAACGTCTATATCACCGCCGACAAGCAGAAGAACGGCATCAAGGCC
AACTTCAAGATCCGCCACAACATCGAGGACGGCGGCGTGCAGCTCGCCGACCACTACCAGCAGAACACCC
CCATCGGCGACGGCCCCGTGCTGCTGCCCGACAACCACTACCTGAGCTACCAGTCCAAGCTGAGCAAAGA
CCCCAACGAGAAGCGCGATCACATGGTCCTGCTGGAGTTCGTGACCGCCGCCGGGATCACTCTCGGCATG
GACGAGCTGTACAAGTAAGTCGACGGCGCGCCGCGGCCGCGAATTCGATATCATAATCAACCTCTGGATT
ACAAAATTTGTGAAAGATTGACTGGTATTCTTAACTATGTTGCTCCTTTTACGCTATGTGGATACGCTGC
TTTAATGCCTTTGTATCATGCTATTGCTTCCCGTATGGCTTTCATTTTCTCCTCCTTGTATAAATCCTGG
TTAGTTCTTGCCACGGCGGAACTCATCGCCGCCTGCCTTGCCCGCTGCTGGACAGGGGCTCGGCTGTTGG
GCACTGACAATTCCGTGGCTCGAGAGATCTTCGACTGTGCCTTCTAGTTGCCAGCCATCTGTTGTTTGCC
CCTCCCCCGTGCCTTCCTTGACCCTGGAAGGTGCCACTCCCACTGTCCTTTCCTAATAAAATGAGGAAAT
TGCATCGCATTGTCTGAGTAGGTGTCATTCTATTCTGGGGGGTGGGGTGGGGCAGGACAGCAAGGGGGAG
GATTGGGAAGACAATAGCAGGCATGAGATCTCACGTGCGGACCGAGCGGCCGCAGGAACCCCTAGTGATG
GAGTTGGCCACTCCCTCTCTGCGCGCTCGCTCGCTCACTGAGGCCGGGCGACCAAAGGTCGCCCGACGCC
CGGGCTTTGCCCGGGCGGCCTCAGTGAGCGAGCGAGCGCGCAGCTGCCTGCAGGGGCGCCTGATGCGGTA
TTTTCTCCTTACGCATCTGTGCGGTATTTCACACCGCATA
[95 nt withheld, positions 2771-2865]
T
[46 nt withheld, positions 2867-2912]
C
[141 nt withheld, positions 2914-3054]
CCTTTGACGTTGGAGTCCACGTTCTTT
[37 nt withheld, positions 3082-3118]
ACTCTATCTCGGGCTATTCTTTTGATTTATAAGGGATTTTGCCGATTTCGGTCTATTGGTTAAAAAATGA
GCTGATTTAACAAAAATTTAACGCGAATTTTAACAAAATATTAACGTTTACAATTTTATGGTGCACTCTC
AGTACAATCTGCTCTGATGCCGCATAGTTAAGCCAGCCCCGACACCCGCCAACACCCGCTGACGCGCCCT
GACGGGCTTGTCTGCTCCCGGCATCCGCTTACAGACAAGCTGTGACCGTCTCCGGGAGCTGCATGTGTCA
GAGGTTTTCACCGTCATCACCGAAACGCGCGAGACGAAAGGGCCTCGTGATACGCCTATTTTTATAGGTT
AATGTCATGATAATAATGGTTTCTTAGACGTCAGGTGGCACTTTTCGGGGAAATGTGCGCGGAACCCCTA
TTTGTTTATTTTTCTAAATACATTCAAATATGTATCCGCTCATGAGACAATAACCCTGATAAATGCTTCA
ATAATATTGAAAAAGGAAGAGTATGAGTATTCAACATTTCCGTGTCGCCCTTATTCCCTTTTTTGCGGCA
TTTTGCCTTCCTGTTTTTGCTCACCCAGAAACGCTGGTGAAAGTAAAAGATGCTGAAGATCAGTTGGGTG
CACGAGTGGGTTACATCGAACTGGATCTCAACAGCGGTAAGATCCTTGAGAGTTTTCGCCCCGAAGAACG
TTTTCCAATGATGAGCACTTTTAAAGTTCTGCTATGTGGCGCGGTATTATCCCGTATTGACGCCGGGCAA
GAGCAACTCGGTCGCCGCATACACTATTCTCAGAATGACTTGGTTGAGTACTCACCAGTCACAGAAAAGC
ATCTTACGGATGGCATGACAGTAAGAGAATTATGCAGTGCTGCCATAACCATGAGTGATAACACTGCGGC
CAACTTACTTCTGACAACGATCGGAGGACCGAAGGAGCTAACCGCTTTTTTGCACAACATGGGGGATCAT
GTAACTCGCCTTGATCGTTGGGAACCGGAGCTGAATGAAGCCATACCAAACGACGAGCGTGACACCACGA
TGCCTGTAGCAATGGCAACAACGTTGCGCAAACTATTAACTGGCGAACTACTTACTCTAGCTTCCCGGCA
ACAATTAATAGACTGGATGGAGGCGGATAAAGTTGCAGGACCACTTCTGCGCTCGGCCCTTCCGGCTGGC
TGGTTTATTGCTGATAAATCTGGAGCCGGTGAGCGTGGGTCTCGCGGTATCATTGCAGCACTGGGGCCAG
ATGGTAAGCCCTCCCGTATCGTAGTTATCTACACGACGGGGAGTCAGGCAACTATGGATGAACGAAATAG
ACAGATCGCTGAGATAGGTGCCTCACTGATTAAGCATTGGTAACTGTCAGACCAAGTTTACTCATATATA
CTTTAGATTGATTTAAAACTTCATTTTTAATTTAAAAGGATCTAGGTGAAGATCCTTTTTGATAATCTCA
TGACCAAAATCCCTTAACGTGAGTTTTCGTTCCACTGAGCGTCAGACCCCGTAGAAAAGATCAAAGGATC
TTCTTGAGATCCTTTTTTTCTGCGCGTAATCTGCTGCTTGCAAACAAAAAAACCACCGCTACCAGCGGTG
GTTTGTTTGCCGGATCAAGAGCTACCAACTCTTTTTCCGAAGGTAACTGGCTTCAGCAGAGCGCAGATAC
CAAATACTGTTCTTCTAGTGTAGCCGTAGTTAGGCCACCACTTCAAGAACTCTGTAGCACCGCCTACATA
CCTCGCTCTGCTAATCCTGTTACCAGTGGCTGCTGCCAGTGGCGATAAGTCGTGTCTTACCGGGTTGGAC
TCAAGACGATAGTTACCGGATAAGGCGCAGCGGTCGGGCTGAACGGGGGGTTCGTGCACACAGCCCAGCT
TGGAGCGAACGACCTACACCGAACTGAGATACCTACAGCGTGAGCTATGAGAAAGCGCCACGCTTCCCGA
AGGGAGAAAGGCGGACAGGTATCCGGTAAGCGGCAGGGTCGGAACAGGAGAGCGCACGAGGGAGCTTCCA
GGGGGAAACGCCTGGTATCTTTATAGTCCTGTCGGGTTTCGCCACCTCTGACTTGAGCGTCGATTTTTGT
GATGCTCGTCAGGGGGGCGGAGCCTATGGAAAAACGCCAGCAACGCGGCCTTTTTACGGTTCCTGGCCTT
TTGCTGGCCTTTTGCTCACATGT
